>Addgene plasmid #129781 | ORF18(G65A)-3xFLAG pCDNA4 | addgene full sequence | sequence record 257136 | Addgene NGS Result
GACGGATCGGGAGATCTCCCGATCCCCTATGGTGCACTCTCAGTACAATCTGCTCTGATGCCGCATAGTT
AAGCCAGTATCTGCTCCCTGCTTGTGTGTTGGAGGTCGCTGAGTAGTGCGCGAGCAAAATTTAAGCTACA
ACAAGGCAAGGCTTGACCGACAATTGCATGAAGAATCTGCTTAGGGTTAGGCGTTTTGCGCTGCTTCGCG
ATGTACGGGCCAGATATACGCGTTGACATTGATTATTGACTAGTTATTAATAGTAATCAATTACGGGGTC
ATTAGTTCATAGCCCATATATGGAGTTCCGCGTTACATAACTTACGGTAAATGGCCCGCCTGGCTGACCG
CCCAACGACCCCCGCCCATTGACGTCAATAATGACGTATGTTCCCATAGTAACGCCAATAGGGACTTTCC
ATTGACGTCAATGGGTGGAGTATTTACGGTAAACTGCCCACTTGGCAGTACATCAAGTGTATCATATGCC
AAGTACGCCCCCTATTGACGTCAATGACGGTAAATGGCCCGCCTGGCATTATGCCCAGTACATGACCTTA
TGGGACTTTCCTACTTGGCAGTACATCTACGTATTAGTCATCGCTATTACCATGGTGATGCGGTTTTGGC
AGTACATCAATGGGCGTGGATAGCGGTTTGACTCACGGGGATTTCCAAGTCTCCACCCCATTGACGTCAA
TGGGAGTTTGTTTTGGCACCAAAATCAACGGGACTTTCCAAAATGTCGTAACAACTCCGCCCCATTGACG
CAAATGGGCGGTAGGCGTGTACGGTGGGAGGTCTATATAAGCAGAGCTCTCCCTATCAGTGATAGAGATC
TCCCTATCAGTGATAGAGATCGTCGACGAGCTCGTTTAGTGAACCGTCAGATCGCCTGGAGACGCCATCC
ACGCTGTTTTGACCTCCATAGAAGACACCGGGACCGATCCAGCCTCCGGACTCTAGCGTTTAAACTTAAG
CTTGGTACCGAGCTCGGATCCACTAGTCCAGTGTGGTGGAATTCTGCAGATATGCTCGGAAAATACGTGT
GTGAGACCGAGCCGCTGAGCCCGGGGCTTAGGAGGCTCATGTGGCGCTTTTTGCAAAATAAGAATTTAAA
TACATTCCACGCCCAAGAGCTGCGTTTTATTCATTTGGTTCTCTGCAGGATGTACAATTTCGGTCTAAAT
GTGTACCTGTTAAGGGAGGCTACTGCCAATGCCGCGACCTACGACGAGGTGGTCCTGGGACGCAAGGTTC
CTGCGGAGGTGTGGAAGCTCGTGTACGATGGGCTCGAGGAGATGGGCGTGTCAAGTGAGATGCTGCTGTG
TGAGGCATACCGGGACAGCCTCTGGATGCACTTGAACGATAAGGTGGGGCTCTTGAGGGGCCTGGCGAAT
TATCTGTTTCACCGGCTAGGGGTCACCCACGACGTTCGCATCGCCCCGGAAAACCTGGTGGACGGAAACT
TTTTGTTTAATCTGGGAAGTGTGCTCCCCTGCAGGCTGCTCCTTGCGGCGGGCTACTGCCTCGCCTTTTG
GGGCAGCGATGAACACGAACGCTGGGTGCGCTTCTTCGCCCAGAAGCTTTTCATTTGCTACCTGATAGTC
TCCGGGCGTCTTATGACACAGAGGTCTCTGCTAGTTTGGGCCAGCGAAACGGGCTATCCCGGTCCGGTGG
AGGCAGTCTGTCGCGACATCCGCTCCATGTACGGCATACGAACGTATGCGGTCTCGGGTTATCTTCCGGC
TCCGTCCGAAGCGCAGCTGGCCTACCTTGGTGCGTTTAACAACAACGCGGTTTCAGATCCAGCACAGTGG
CGGCCGCTCGAGGGAGGCGGTGGAGCCGACTACAAGGACCACGACGGCGACTACAAGGACCACGACATCG
ACTACAAGGACGACGACGACAAGGGGCCCGTTTAAACCCGCTGATCAGCCTCGACTGTGCCTTCTAGTTG
CCAGCCATCTGTTGTTTGCCCCTCCCCCGTGCCTTCCTTGACCCTGGAAGGTGCCACTCCCACTGTCCTT
TCCTAATAAAATGAGGAAATTGCATCGCATTGTCTGAGTAGGTGTCATTCTATTCTGGGGGGTGGGGTGG
GGCAGGACAGCAAGGGGGAGGATTGGGAAGACAATAGCAGGCATGCTGGGGATGCGGTGGGCTCTATGGC
TTCTGAGGCGGAAAGAACCAGCTGGGGCTCTAGGGGGTATCCCC
[124 nt withheld, positions 2215-2338]
C
[91 nt withheld, positions 2340-2430]
A
[49 nt withheld, positions 2432-2480]
CCTTTGACGTTGGAGTCCACGTTCTTT
[37 nt withheld, positions 2508-2544]
ACCCTATCTCGGTCTATTCTTTTGATTTATAAGGGATTTTGCCGATTTCGGCCTATTGGTTAAAAAATGA
GCTGATTTAACAAAAATTTAACGCGAATTAATTCTGTGGAATGTGTGTCAGTTAGGGTGTGGAAAGTCCC
CAGGCTCCCCAGCAGGCAGAAGTATGCAAAGCATGCATCTCAATTAGTCAGCAACCAGGTGTGGAAAGTC
CCCAGGCTCCCCAGCAGGCAGAAGTATGCAAAGCATGCATCTCAATTAGTCAGCAACCATAGTCCCGCCC
CTAACTCCGCCCATCCCGCCCCTAACTCCGCCCAGTTCCGCCCATTCTCCGCCCCATGGCTGACTAATTT
TTTTTATTTATGCAGAGGCCGAGGCCGCCTCTGCCTCTGAGCTATTCCAGAAGTAGTGAGGAGGCTTTTT
TGGAGGCCTAGGCTTTTGCAAAAAGCTCCCGGGAGCTTGTATATCCATTTTCGGATCTGATCAGCACGTG
TTGACAATTAATCATCGGCATAGTATATCGGCATAGTATAATACGACAAGGTGAGGAACTAAACCATGGC
CAAGTTGACCAGTGCCGTTCCGGTGCTCACCGCGCGCGACGTCGCCGGAGCGGTCGAGTTCTGGACCGAC
CGGCTCGGGTTCTCCCGGGACTTCGTGGAGGACGACTTCGCCGGTGTGGTCCGGGACGACGTGACCCTGT
TCATCAGCGCGGTCCAGGACCAGGTGGTGCCGGACAACACCCTGGCCTGGGTGTGGGTGCGCGGCCTGGA
CGAGCTGTACGCCGAGTGGTCGGAGGTCGTGTCCACGAACTTCCGGGACGCCTCCGGGCCGGCCATGACC
GAGATCGGCGAGCAGCCGTGGGGGCGGGAGTTCGCCCTGCGCGACCCGGCCGGCAACTGCGTGCACTTCG
TGGCCGAGGAGCAGGACTGACACGTGCTACGAGATTTCGATTCCACCGCCGCCTTCTATGAAAGGTTGGG
CTTCGGAATCGTTTTCCGGGACGCCGGCTGGATGATCCTCCAGCGCGGGGATCTCATGCTGGAGTTCTTC
GCCCACCCCAACTTGTTTATTGCAGCTTATAATGGTTACAAATAAAGCAATAGCATCACAAATTTCACAA
ATAAAGCATTTTTTTCACTGCATTCTAGTTGTGGTTTGTCCAAACTCATCAATGTATCTTATCATGTCTG
TATACCGTCGACCTCTAGCTAGAGCTTGGCGTAATCATGGTCATAGCTGTTTCCTGTGTGAAATTGTTAT
CCGCTCACAATTCCACACAACATACGAGCCGGAAGCATAAAGTGTAAAGCCTGGGGTGCCTAATGAGTGA
GCTAACTCACATTAATTGCGTTGCGCTCACTGCCCGCTTTCCAGTCGGGAAACCTGTCGTGCCAGCTGCA
TTAATGAATCGGCCAACGCGCGGGGAGAGGCGGTTTGCGTATTGGGCGCTCTTCCGCTTCCTCGCTCACT
GACTCGCTGCGCTCGGTCGTTCGGCTGCGGCGAGCGGTATCAGCTCACTCAAAGGCGGTAATACGGTTAT
CCACAGAATCAGGGGATAACGCAGGAAAGAACATGTGAGCAAAAGGCCAGCAAAAGGCCAGGAACCGTAA
AAAGGCCGCGTTGCTGGCGTTTTTCCATAGGCTCCGCCCCCCTGACGAGCATCACAAAAATCGACGCTCA
AGTCAGAGGTGGCGAAACCCGACAGGACTATAAAGATACCAGGCGTTTCCCCCTGGAAGCTCCCTCGTGC
GCTCTCCTGTTCCGACCCTGCCGCTTACCGGATACCTGTCCGCCTTTCTCCCTTCGGGAAGCGTGGCGCT
TTCTCATAGCTCACGCTGTAGGTATCTCAGTTCGGTGTAGGTCGTTCGCTCCAAGCTGGGCTGTGTGCAC
GAACCCCCCGTTCAGCCCGACCGCTGCGCCTTATCCGGTAACTATCGTCTTGAGTCCAACCCGGTAAGAC
ACGACTTATCGCCACTGGCAGCAGCCACTGGTAACAGGATTAGCAGAGCGAGGTATGTAGGCGGTGCTAC
AGAGTTCTTGAAGTGGTGGCCTAACTACGGCTACACTAGAAGAACAGTATTTGGTATCTGCGCTCTGCTG
AAGCCAGTTACCTTCGGAAAAAGAGTTGGTAGCTCTTGATCCGGCAAACAAACCACCGCTGGTAGCGGTG
GTTTTTTTGTTTGCAAGCAGCAGATTACGCGCAGAAAAAAAGGATCTCAAGAAGATCCTTTGATCTTTTC
TACGGGGTCTGACGCTCAGTGGAACGAAAACTCACGTTAAGGGATTTTGGTCATGAGATTATCAAAAAGG
ATCTTCACCTAGATCCTTTTAAATTAAAAATGAAGTTTTAAATCAATCTAAAGTATATATGAGTAAACTT
GGTCTGACAGTTACCAATGCTTAATCAGTGAGGCACCTATCTCAGCGATCTGTCTATTTCGTTCATCCAT
AGTTGCCTGACTCCCCGTCGTGTAGATAACTACGATACGGGAGGGCTTACCATCTGGCCCCAGTGCTGCA
ATGATACCGCGAGACCCACGCTCACCGGCTCCAGATTTATCAGCAATAAACCAGCCAGCCGGAAGGGCCG
AGCGCAGAAGTGGTCCTGCAACTTTATCCGCCTCCATCCAGTCTATTAATTGTTGCCGGGAAGCTAGAGT
AAGTAGTTCGCCAGTTAATAGTTTGCGCAACGTTGTTGCCATTGCTACAGGCATCGTGGTGTCACGCTCG
TCGTTTGGTATGGCTTCATTCAGCTCCGGTTCCCAACGATCAAGGCGAGTTACATGATCCCCCATGTTGT
GCAAAAAAGCGGTTAGCTCCTTCGGTCCTCCGATCGTTGTCAGAAGTAAGTTGGCCGCAGTGTTATCACT
CATGGTTATGGCAGCACTGCATAATTCTCTTACTGTCATGCCATCCGTAAGATGCTTTTCTGTGACTGGT
GAGTACTCAACCAAGTCATTCTGAGAATAGTGTATGCGGCGACCGAGTTGCTCTTGCCCGGCGTCAATAC
GGGATAATACCGCGCCACATAGCAGAACTTTAAAAGTGCTCATCATTGGAAAACGTTCTTCGGGGCGAAA
ACTCTCAAGGATCTTACCGCTGTTGAGATCCAGTTCGATGTAACCCACTCGTGCACCCAACTGATCTTCA
GCATCTTTTACTTTCACCAGCGTTTCTGGGTGAGCAAAAACAGGAAGGCAAAATGCCGCAAAAAAGGGAA
TAAGGGCGACACGGAAATGTTGAATACTCATACTCTTCCTTTTTCAATATTATTGAAGCATTTATCAGGG
TTATTGTCTCATGAGCGGATACATATTTGAATGTATTTAGAAAAATAAACAAATAGGGGTTCCGCGCACA
TTTCCCCGAAAAGTGCCACCTGACGTC
Features (pLannotate 1.2.2; 23 found; start..end, strand, type, name):
     28..80      -  misc_feature   bom (fragment): basis of mobility region from pBR322
    235..614     +  enhancer       CMV enhancer: human cytomegalovirus immediate early enhancer
    615..818     +  promoter       CMV promoter: human cytomegalovirus (CMV) immediate early promoter
    820..839     +  promoter       PLtetO-1 promoter (fragment): modified phage lambda PL promoter with tet operator sites (Lutz and Bujard, 1997)
    841..860     +  promoter       PLtetO-1 promoter (fragment): modified phage lambda PL promoter with tet operator sites (Lutz and Bujard, 1997)
    868..901     +  promoter       TRE3GV promoter (fragment): 3rd-generation Tet-responsive promoter that can be activated by binding of Tet-On® 3G, optimized for retroviral and lentiviral vectors
   1032..1802    +  CDS            ORF18: UL79_HHV8P - Protein inferred from homology: Swiss-Prot protein existence level 3. Plays a role in the expression of late transcripts bridging viral DNA replication and late gene expression during infection. From Human herpesvirus 8 type P (isolate GK18) (HHV-8) (Kaposi's sarcoma-associated herpesvirus).
   1893..1913    +  CDS            FLAG (fragment): FLAG® epitope tag, followed by an enterokinase cleavage site
   1945..2169    +  polyA_signal   bGH poly(A) signal: bovine growth hormone polyadenylation signal
   2173..2194    +  promoter       SV40 promoter (fragment): SV40 enhancer and early promoter
   2215..2643    +  rep_origin     f1 ori (sequence partly withheld): f1 bacteriophage origin of replication; arrow indicates direction of (+) strand synthesis
   2657..2986    +  promoter       SV40 promoter: SV40 enhancer and early promoter
   3034..3081    +  promoter       EM7 promoter: synthetic bacterial promoter&nbsp
   3100..3474    +  CDS            BleoR: antibiotic-binding protein; Sh ble from Streptoalloteichus hindustanus; confers resistance to bleomycin, phleomycin, and Zeocin™
   3484..3609    +  CDS            ble (fragment): BLE_KLEPN - Experimental evidence at protein level: Swiss-Prot protein existence level 1. Binding protein with a strong affinity to the bleomycin family of antibiotics. Binds to CL990; an antimitotic-antibiotic compound. From Klebsiella pneumoniae.
   3604..3725    +  polyA_signal   SV40 poly(A) signal: SV40 polyadenylation signal
   3798..3814    -  protein_bind   lac operator: The lac repressor binds to the lac operator to inhibit transcription in E. coli. This inhibition can be relieved by adding lactose or isopropyl-β-D-thiogalactopyranoside (IPTG). lac repressor encoded by lacI
   3822..3852    -  promoter       lac promoter: promoter for the E. coli lac operon
   3867..3888    -  protein_bind   CAP binding site: CAP binding activates transcription in the presence of cAMP. E. coli catabolite activator protein
   3901..3993    -  CDS            lacI (fragment): lac repressor; lacI; The lac repressor binds to the lac operator to inhibit transcription in E. coli. This inhibition can be relieved by adding lactose or isopropyl-β-D-thiogalactopyranoside (IPTG).
   4176..4764    -  rep_origin     ori: high-copy-number ColE1/pMB1/pBR322/pUC origin of replication
   4935..5795    -  CDS            AmpR: β-lactamase; bla; confers resistance to ampicillin, carbenicillin, and related antibiotics
   5796..5900    -  promoter       AmpR promoter: bla
