[The description below was written by a language model from this plasmid's Addgene catalogue record and pLannotate feature annotations shown in this document.]
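Description:
ORF18(G65A)-3xFLAG pCDNA4 is a mammalian expression plasmid built on the pcDNA4/TO backbone, about 5.9 kb in total, that produces a point mutant of the Kaposi's sarcoma-associated herpesvirus (HHV-8) ORF18 protein. It is propagated in E. coli through a high-copy ColE1/pUC-type origin with ampicillin selection from the bla gene. An f1 origin is also present. For selection in mammalian cells, the backbone carries a Sh ble (Zeocin/bleomycin resistance) gene. It is driven by the SV40 early promoter together with the bacterial EM7 promoter, and is terminated by an SV40 polyadenylation signal.

The expression cassette uses the human CMV immediate-early enhancer and promoter. This is followed immediately by two short tet operator matches, which the annotation labels as PLtetO-1 fragments and which are characteristic of the TO backbone. In cells that express the Tet repressor, these operators make transcription tetracycline-inducible, and in ordinary cells the promoter behaves constitutively. Downstream lies the 771 bp ORF18 coding sequence with glycine 65 changed to alanine, inserted by ligation-independent cloning. It is fused at its C terminus to a backbone-encoded 3xFLAG tag, although the automated annotation picks up only a single FLAG fragment. The cassette ends with the bovine growth hormone polyadenylation signal.

ORF18 is annotated as a UL79-family protein that links viral DNA replication to late gene expression. The associated study concerns the ORF18–ORF30 interaction required for KSHV late gene transcription. The record does not state what effect the G65A substitution has. The construct is suited to transfection experiments in which the mutant is detected or immunoprecipitated through its FLAG epitope and compared with wild-type ORF18.
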