Addgene plasmid #129781: ORF18(G65A)-3xFLAG pCDNA4
Purpose: Expresses KSHV ORF18 (G65A) with Cterm 3xFLAG tag in mammalian cells
Depositing lab: Britt Glaunsinger. Depositing organization: University of California, Berkeley. Publication: The interaction between ORF18 and ORF30 is required for late gene expression in Kaposi's sarcoma-associated herpesvirus. Castaneda AF, Glaunsinger BA. J Virol. 2018 Oct 10. pii: JVI.01488-18. doi: 10.1128/JVI.01488-18. PubMed 30305361.
Backbone
  Vector backbone: pcDNA4/TO
  Backbone size w/o insert (bp): 5168
  Total vector size (bp): 5928
  Vector type: Mammalian Expression
Growth in bacteria
  Bacterial resistance: Ampicillin, 100 μg/mL
  Growth temperature: 37°C
  Growth strain: DH5alpha
  Copy number: High Copy
Gene/Insert
  Gene/Insert name: ORF18
  Species: Kaposi's sarcoma-associated herpesvirus (HHV-8)
  Insert size (bp): 771
  Mutation: changed Glycine 65 to Alanine
  Entrez Gene: ORF18 (a.k.a. HHV8GK18_gp22)
  Promoter: CMV
  Tag / fusion protein: 3xFLAG (C terminal on backbone)
  Cloning method: Ligation Independent Cloning
  Sequencing primers: 5′ CGCAAATGGGCGGTAGGCGTG; 3′ TAGAAGGCACAGTCGAGG
Terms and licenses: Academic/Nonprofit Terms; Industry Terms: Not Available to Industry
How to cite: ORF18(G65A)-3xFLAG pCDNA4 was a gift from Britt Glaunsinger (Addgene plasmid # 129781 ; http://n2t.net/addgene:129781 ; RRID:Addgene_129781)
